>Addgene plasmid #137033 | pBBA57-TEV-His12 | addgene full sequence | sequence record 275688 | Addgene NGS Result
GATCTCGATCCCGCGAAATTAATACGACTCACTATAGGGAGACCACAACGGTTTCCCTCTAGAAATAATT
TTGTTTAACTTTAAGAAGGAGATATACATATGAACGGCAAACTGCGTAAGGCGCTGAAAATCGCGATTTT
CACCACCCTGCTGCTGGTGATCAGCTGCAACGCGAACATGGATACCAACGACAAAAACAAGGCGCTGAAC
GAGTATAAACTGAAGAACATTAGCGAAGTTATCAAGAACAGCCTGCAGCTGGAGAGCGACCCGAAACTGA
AGAAAGAGCCGGAAAGCAACATCAACCAAAGCACCCCGCCGATCCTGGAGATTGAAAAAATCGAGCCGGG
TAAACAGGAAATGAGCCTGAAGAGCGAGTTCGGCAGCGAAAGCCTGATGCCGCTGGAAGAGCCGGAAGAG
GCGAACATGGCGAAAAGCGAAGAGGAAATTGCGAAAATCCAGGAGAAGCTGCTGCTGATTGGTGCGAGCG
ATGAAATCACCGACCAGGAGCTGGGCGAAAACATGCAAAAGTTTCTGAACCCGACCACCGTTGAGTTCAA
AATCAGCACCACCACCAACGAAACCATTCTGACCACCATCGAGGAAGAGGAAATCAACAACAACAAGGAT
AAGATCTTCGACCACAAAGAGGAGAACGTGACCCTGGGTAACAACAGCCTGGAGAACGCGACCCTGAACA
AGAACACCATTACCCTGGCGCAGAACCAAAAATATACCACCCACCTGAAAAACGACGATAAGTTTATCAC
CAAAGAATACCTGAAGCAAGTTCGTGATAGCCTGGACAAGGCGCTGAACGCGATTAAAAACCTGGAGACC
AGCAAGGAGTTCCGTGAGCTGGAAAACCTGCCGAAAGATCAGGAGAACAGCCCGAGCGCGAAGAAAGAGA
GCACCGAAAGCAACATTAACAACACCAACACCGAGAACATCGAAATCATTAAAAACCGTCTGCTGGAGGA
ACTGAACAAGAGCGAGCTGATCTTCGAAGATACCAAAGACCCGCTGGGCACCAGCACCATTAAGAAAGTG
ATCGACGCGGCGAAGAAATGGCAGGAGAAGGAAAACAGCAGCCAAATCGACTGGGATCTGGGCTTCAAAT
TTCACCCGAACCCGAAATTTTATAACAAGCTGACCGCGCAAGAGTACAAAGTGCTGGCGGAAAAGTTCAC
CAAAGTTAAGAACGAGTACAAGAACACCAAAGAGCAGCTGAAAGCGGAAAGCAAGCTGACCACCAACAGC
ATCAGCAAAATCATTAACGCGACCAAGGAGTTCGCGAACCAAGTGATTAACCTGATCCTGCTGGTTGAGA
AGAACTACCAGGAAAATCTTTATTTTCAAGGTCACCATCATCACCACCATCACCATCATCACCACCATTA
ATAAAAGGGCGAATTCCAGCACACTGGCGGCCGTTACTAGTGGATCCGGCTGCTAACAAAGCCCGAAAGG
AAGCTGAGTTGGCTGCTGCCACCGCTGAGCAATAACTAGCATAACCCCTTGGGGCCTCTAAACGGGTCTT
GAGGGGTTTTTTGCTGAAAGGAGGAACTATATCCGGATCTGGCGTAATAGCGAAGAGGCCCGCACCGATC
GCCCTTCCCAACAGTTGCGCAGCCTGAATGGCGAATGGG
[124 nt withheld, positions 1650-1773]
C
[91 nt withheld, positions 1775-1865]
A
[49 nt withheld, positions 1867-1915]
CCTTTGACGTTGGAGTCCACGTTCTTT
[37 nt withheld, positions 1943-1979]
ACCCTATCTCGGTCTATTCTTTTGATTTATAAGGGATTTTGCCGATTTCGGCCTATTGGTTAAAAAATGA
GCTGATTTAACAAAAATTTAACGCGAATTTTAACAAAATATTAACGCTTACAATTTAGGTGGCACTTTTC
GGGGAAATGTGCGCGGAACCCCTATTTGTTTATTTTTCTAAATACATTCAAATATGTATCCGCTCATGAG
ACAATAACCCTGATAAATGCTTCAATAATATTGAAAAAGGAAGAGTATGAGTATTCAACATTTCCGTGTC
GCCCTTATTCCCTTTTTTGCGGCATTTTGCCTTCCTGTTTTTGCTCACCCAGAAACGCTGGTGAAAGTAA
AAGATGCTGAAGATCAGTTGGGTGCACGAGTGGGTTACATCGAACTGGATCTCAACAGCGGTAAGATCCT
TGAGAGTTTTCGCCCCGAAGAACGTTTTCCAATGATGAGCACTTTTAAAGTTCTGCTATGTGGCGCGGTA
TTATCCCGTATTGACGCCGGGCAAGAGCAACTCGGTCGCCGCATACACTATTCTCAGAATGACTTGGTTG
AGTACTCACCAGTCACAGAAAAGCATCTTACGGATGGCATGACAGTAAGAGAATTATGCAGTGCTGCCAT
AACCATGAGTGATAACACTGCGGCCAACTTACTTCTGACAACGATCGGAGGACCGAAGGAGCTAACCGCT
TTTTTGCACAACATGGGGGATCATGTAACTCGCCTTGATCGTTGGGAACCGGAGCTGAATGAAGCCATAC
CAAACGACGAGCGTGACACCACGATGCCTGTAGCAATGGCAACAACGTTGCGCAAACTATTAACTGGCGA
ACTACTTACTCTAGCTTCCCGGCAACAATTAATAGACTGGATGGAGGCGGATAAAGTTGCAGGACCACTT
CTGCGCTCGGCCCTTCCGGCTGGCTGGTTTATTGCTGATAAATCTGGAGCCGGTGAGCGTGGGTCTCGCG
GTATCATTGCAGCACTGGGGCCAGATGGTAAGCCCTCCCGTATCGTAGTTATCTACACGACGGGGAGTCA
GGCAACTATGGATGAACGAAATAGACAGATCGCTGAGATAGGTGCCTCACTGATTAAGCATTGGTAACTG
TCAGACCAAGTTTACTCATATATACTTTAGATTGATTTAAAACTTCATTTTTAATTTAAAAGGATCTAGG
TGAAGATCCTTTTTGATAATCTCATGACCAAAATCCCTTAACGTGAGTTTTCGTTCCACTGAGCGTCAGA
CCCCGTAGAAAAGATCAAAGGATCTTCTTGAGATCCTTTTTTTCTGCGCGTAATCTGCTGCTTGCAAACA
AAAAAACCACCGCTACCAGCGGTGGTTTGTTTGCCGGATCAAGAGCTACCAACTCTTTTTCCGAAGGTAA
CTGGCTTCAGCAGAGCGCAGATACCAAATACTGTTCTTCTAGTGTAGCCGTAGTTAGGCCACCACTTCAA
GAACTCTGTAGCACCGCCTACATACCTCGCTCTGCTAATCCTGTTACCAGTGGCTGCTGCCAGTGGCGAT
AAGTCGTGTCTTACCGGGTTGGACTCAAGACGATAGTTACCGGATAAGGCGCAGCGGTCGGGCTGAACGG
GGGGTTCGTGCACACAGCCCAGCTTGGAGCGAACGACCTACACCGAACTGAGATACCTACAGCGTGAGCT
ATGAGAAAGCGCCACGCTTCCCGAAGGGAGAAAGGCGGACAGGTATCCGGTAAGCGGCAGGGTCGGAACA
GGAGAGCGCACGAGGGAGCTTCCAGGGGGAAACGCCTGGTATCTTTATAGTCCTGTCGGGTTTCGCCACC
TCTGACTTGAGCGTCGATTTTTGTGATGCTCGTCAGGGGGGCGGAGCCTATGGAAAAACGCCAGCAACGC
GGCCTTTTTACGGTTCCTGGCCTTTTGCTGGCCTTTTGCTCACATGTTCTTTCCTGCGTTATCCCCTGAT
TCTGTGGATAACCGTATTACCGCCTTTGAGTGAGCTGATACCGCTCGCCGCAGCCGAACGACCGAGCGCA
GCGAGTCAGTGAGCGAGGAAGCGGAAGAGCGCCCAATACGCAAACCGCCTCTCCCCGCGCGTTGGCCGAT
TCATTAATGCAG
Features (pLannotate 1.2.2; 10 found; start..end, strand, type, name):
     20..38      +  promoter       T7 promoter: promoter for bacteriophage T7 RNA polymerase
     70..92      +  RBS            RBS: efficient ribosome binding site from bacteriophage T7 gene 10 (Olins and Rangwala, 1989)
   1449..1498    +  CDS            SET1 (fragment): solubility-enhancement tag derived from T7 phage gene 10B
   1506..1553    +  terminator     T7 terminator: transcription terminator for bacteriophage T7 RNA polymerase
   1579..1645    +  CDS            lacZα (fragment): LacZα fragment of β-galactosidase; lacZ fragment
   1650..2078    +  rep_origin     f1 ori (sequence partly withheld): f1 bacteriophage origin of replication; arrow indicates direction of (+) strand synthesis
   2131..2235    +  promoter       AmpR promoter: bla
   2236..3096    +  CDS            AmpR: β-lactamase; bla; confers resistance to ampicillin, carbenicillin, and related antibiotics
   3267..3855    +  rep_origin     ori: high-copy-number ColE1/pMB1/pBR322/pUC origin of replication
   4038..4091    +  CDS            lacI (fragment): lac repressor; lacI; The lac repressor binds to the lac operator to inhibit transcription in E. coli. This inhibition can be relieved by adding lactose or isopropyl-β-D-thiogalactopyranoside (IPTG).
