[The description below was written by a language model from this plasmid's Addgene catalogue record and pLannotate feature annotations shown in this document.]
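Description:
pBBA57-TEV-His12 is a bacterial expression plasmid of about 4.1 kb built on the pRSET-TEV-12His backbone for producing the Borrelia burgdorferi B31 protein BBA57 (BB_A57) in E. coli. It replicates from a high-copy ColE1/pUC-type origin and is selected with ampicillin through a β-lactamase gene driven by its own bla promoter. An f1 phage origin is also present, which in principle allows single-stranded DNA production. The feature table additionally picks up short fragments annotated as lacZα, lacI and a T7 gene 10-derived solubility tag. These partial matches are most likely backbone remnants rather than functional elements, and no intact lac repressor gene is annotated.

The expression cassette consists of a T7 promoter followed by the efficient ribosome binding site from phage T7 gene 10, the BBA57 open reading frame, and a T7 terminator. The insert itself was not annotated by the automated feature caller, but it would occupy the unannotated stretch between the RBS and the terminator. According to the record, it encodes the wild-type, full-length protein including its N-terminal membrane-targeting signal peptide. The DNA sequence was codon-optimized for E. coli and so differs from the native Borrelia gene. It was introduced by ligation-independent cloning. The backbone supplies a C-terminal His12 tag preceded by a TEV protease site, so the protein can be captured by metal-affinity chromatography and the tag then removed. Transcription requires a host supplying T7 RNA polymerase. The construct was made for work on membrane-directed expression of BBA57 and other Lyme disease virulence factors in E. coli.
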