Addgene plasmid #137033: pBBA57-TEV-His12
Purpose: expression clone from T7 promoter for full-length (signal peptide containing) B. burgdorferi BBA57 with C-terminal TEV-protease-cleavable His12
Depositing lab: Debra Hansen. Depositing organization: Arizona State University. Publication: Membrane directed expression in Escherichia coli of BBA57 and other virulence factors from the Lyme disease agent Borrelia burgdorferi. Robertson KE, Truong CD, Craciunescu FM, Chiu PL, Fromme P, Hansen DT. Sci Rep. 2019 Nov 26;9(1):17606. doi: 10.1038/s41598-019-53830-x. PubMed 31772280.
Backbone
  Vector backbone: pRSET-TEV-12His
  Vector type: Bacterial Expression
Growth in bacteria
  Bacterial resistance: Ampicillin, 100 μg/mL
  Growth temperature: 37°C
  Growth strain: DH5alpha
  Copy number: High Copy
Gene/Insert
  Gene/Insert name: AAC66270.1 (alt name: BBA57 BB_A57)
  Species: Borrelia burgdorferi B31
  Mutation: wild type, full-length BBA57, contains signal peptide
  Entrez Gene: BB_A57 (a.k.a. BB_A57)
  Promoter: T7
  Tag / fusion protein: His12 (TEV protease cleavable) (C terminal on backbone)
  Cloning method: Ligation Independent Cloning
  Sequencing primers: 5′ TAATACGACTCACTATAGGG; 3′ GCTAGTTATTGCTCAGCGG
Terms and licenses: Academic/Nonprofit Terms; Industry Terms: Not Available to Industry
Depositor comments: This plasmid uses the T7 promoter to express in E. coli the full-length, wild-type protein containing a C-terminal TEV-protease-cleavable His12-tag. The protein sequence includes its N-terminal membrane-targeting signal peptide sequence. The gene encoding the protein does not have the same DNA sequence as B. burgdorferi because the gene has been optimized for expression in E. coli.
How to cite: pBBA57-TEV-His12 was a gift from Debra Hansen (Addgene plasmid # 137033 ; http://n2t.net/addgene:137033 ; RRID:Addgene_137033)
